>Addgene plasmid #162365 | pC0.313 ECK120010799 | addgene full sequence | sequence record 323945 | Addgene NGS Result
GGTTTGCGTATTGGGCGCTCTTCCGCTTCCTCGCTCACTGACTCGCTGCGCTCGGTCGTTCGGCTGCGGC
GAGCGGTATCAGCTCACTCAAAGGCGGTAATACGGTTATCCACAGAATCAGGGGATAACGCAGGAAAGAA
CATGTGAGCAAAAGGCCAGCAAAAGGCCAGGAACCGTAAAAAGGCCGCGTTGCTGGCGTTTTTCCATAGG
CTCCGCCCCCCTGACGAGCATCACAAAAATCGACGCTCAAGTCAGAGGTGGCGAAACCCGACAGGACTAT
AAAGATACCAGGCGTTTCCCCCTGGAAGCTCCCTCGTGCGCTCTCCTGTTCCGACCCTGCCGCTTACCGG
ATACCTGTCCGCCTTTCTCCCTTCGGGAAGCGTGGCGCTTTCTCATAGCTCACGCTGTAGGTATCTCAGT
TCGGTGTAGGTCGTTCGCTCCAAGCTGGGCTGTGTGCACGAACCCCCCGTTCAGCCCGACCGCTGCGCCT
TATCCGGTAACTATCGTCTTGAGTCCAACCCGGTAAGACACGACTTATCGCCACTGGCAGCAGCCACTGG
TAACAGGATTAGCAGAGCGAGGTATGTAGGCGGTGCTACAGAGTTCTTGAAGTGGTGGCCTAACTACGGC
TACACTAGAAGAACAGTATTTGGTATCTGCGCTCTGCTGAAGCCAGTTACCTTCGGAAAAAGAGTTGGTA
GCTCTTGATCCGGCAAACAAACCACCGCTGGTAGCGGTGGTTTTTTTGTTTGCAAGCAGCAGATTACGCG
CAGAAAAAAAGGATCTCAAGAAGATCCTTTGATCTTTTCTACGGGGTCTGACGCTCAGTGGAACGAAAAC
TCACGTTAAGGGATTTTGGTCATGAGATTATCAAAAAGGATCTTCACCTAGATCCTTTTAAATTAAAAAT
GAAGTTTTAAATCAATCTAAAGTATATATGAGTAAACTTGGTCTGACAGTTATTTGCCGACTACCTTGGT
GATCTCGCCTTTTACGTAATGGACAAATTCTTCCAACTGATCTGCGCGCGAGGCCAAGCGATCTTCTTCT
TGTCCAAGATAAGCCTGTCTAGCTTCAAGTATGACGGGCTGATACTGGGCCGGCAGGCGCTCCATTGCCC
AGTCGGCAGCGACATCCTTCGGCGCGATTTTGCCGGTTACTGCGCTGTACCAAATGCGGGACAACGTAAG
CACTACATTTCGCTCATCGCCAGCCCAGTCGGGCGGCGAGTTCCATAGCGTTAAGGTTTCATTTAGCGCC
TCAAATAGATCCTGTTCAGGAACCGGATCAAAGAGTTCCTCCGCCGCTGGACCTACCAAGGCAACGCTAT
GTTCTCTTGCTTTTGTCAGCAAGATAGCCAGATCAATGTCGATCGTGGCTGGCTCGAAGATACCTGCAAG
AATGTCATTGCGCTGCCATTCTCCAAATTGCAGTTCGCGCTTAGCTGGATAACGCCACGGAATGATGTCG
TCGTGCACAACAATGGTGACTTCTACAGCGCGGAGAATCTCGCTCTCTCCAGGGGAAGCCGAAGTTTCCA
AAAGGTCGTTGATCAAAGCTCGCCGCGTTGTTTCATCAAGCCTTACGGTCACCGTAACCAGCAAATCAAT
ATCGCTGTGTGGCTTCAGGCCGCCATCCACTGCGGAGCCGTACAAATGTACGGCCAGCAACGTCGGTTCG
AGATGGCGCTCGATGACGCCAACTACCTCTGATAGTTGAGTCGATACTTCGGCGATCACCGCTTCCCTCA
TGATGTTTAACTTTGTTTTAGGGCGACTGCCCTGCTGCGTAACATCGTTGCTGCTCCATAACATCAAACA
TCGACCCACGGCGTAACGCGCTTGCTGCTTGGATGCCCGAGGCATAGACTGTACCCCAAAAAAAAACAGT
CATAACAAGCCATGAAAACCGCCACTGCGCCGTTACCACCGCTGCGTTCGGTCAAGGTTCTGGACCAGTT
GCGTGAGCGCATACTCTTCCTTTTTCAATATTATTGAAGCATTTATCAGGGTTATTGTCTCATGAGCGGA
TACATATTTGAATGTATTTAGAAAAATAAACAAATAGGGGTTCCGCGCACATTTCCCCGAAAAGTGCCAC
CTGACGTCTAAGAAACCATTATTATCATGACATTAACCTATAAAAATAGGCGTATCACGAGGCCCTTTCG
TCCACTGAAGAGCCACTTCGTGGTCTCAAGCGAAAGCAAGCAAAGAAAAAAGGCGACAGATTACTCTGTC
GCCTTTTTTCCTGACTCATAACAAGCTGAGACCACAGAGTGATTAATGAATCGGCCAACGCGCGGGGAGA
GGC
Features (pLannotate 1.2.2; 6 found; start..end, strand, type, name):
    201..789     -  rep_origin     ori: high-copy-number ColE1/pMB1/pBR322/pUC origin of replication
    963..1751    -  CDS            aadA: S3AD_ECOLX - Experimental evidence at protein level: Swiss-Prot protein existence level 1. Mediates bacterial resistance to the antibiotics streptomycin and spectinomycin. From Escherichia coli.
   1758..1814    -  CDS            GmR (fragment): gentamycin acetyltransferase; aacC1; confers resistance to gentamycin
   1902..1982    +  CDS            int (fragment): INT2_ECOLX - Protein inferred from homology: Swiss-Prot protein existence level 3. Putative integrase believed to be involved in the insertion of antibiotic resistance genes into plasmids and transposons. From Escherichia coli.
   1973..2077    -  promoter       AmpR promoter: bla
   2282..18      -  CDS            lacI (fragment) (across the origin): lac repressor; lacI; The lac repressor binds to the lac operator to inhibit transcription in E. coli. This inhibition can be relieved by adding lactose or isopropyl-β-D-thiogalactopyranoside (IPTG).
