[The description below was written by a language model from this plasmid's Addgene catalogue record and pLannotate feature annotations shown in this document.]
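Description:
pC0.313 ECK120010799 is a small (about 2.3 kb) Level 0 parts plasmid carrying a single transcription terminator, built on the pICH41276 backbone. In modular, hierarchical cloning systems of the Golden Gate/MoClo type, Level 0 plasmids store individual standardised parts that are later combined with promoters, coding sequences and other elements into complete transcription units. The record does not list the flanking restriction sites or overhangs. The plasmid is maintained in E. coli at high copy from a ColE1/pUC-type origin and is selected with spectinomycin through the aadA aminoglycoside adenylyltransferase gene, which also confers streptomycin resistance.

The insert is the 60 bp terminator ECK120010799. It was not detected as a feature in the automated annotation, which is unsurprising for such a short, non-standard element. It presumably sits in the unannotated stretch between the other features, though the record does not give its position. The remaining annotations are mostly backbone remnants: short fragments of a gentamicin acetyltransferase gene and of an integron-type integrase next to aadA, probably carried over with the resistance cassette from its original source; an AmpR (bla) promoter on the same strand and upstream of aadA, where it may drive the marker; and a small lacI fragment spanning the sequence origin. None of these fragments would be expected to encode a functional protein.

According to the associated publication title, the plasmid belongs to a collection used to evaluate and compare how efficiently different transcription terminators work across cyanobacterial species. It serves as a source of a characterised terminator part for assembling expression constructs, not as an expression vector in itself.
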