Addgene plasmid #162365: pC0.313 ECK120010799
Purpose: Level 0 transcription terminator
Depositing lab: Alistair McCormick. Depositing organization: University of Edinburgh. Publication: Evaluation and Comparison of the Efficiency of Transcription Terminators in Different Cyanobacterial Species. Gale GAR, Wang B, McCormick AJ. Front Microbiol. 2021 Jan 15;11:624011. doi: 10.3389/fmicb.2020.624011. eCollection 2020. PubMed 33519785.
Backbone
  Vector backbone: pICH41276
Growth in bacteria
  Bacterial resistance: Spectinomycin, 50 μg/mL
  Growth temperature: 37°C
  Growth strain: DH5alpha
  Copy number: High Copy
Gene/Insert
  Gene/Insert name: ECK120010799
  Insert size (bp): 60
Terms and licenses: Academic/Nonprofit Terms; Industry Terms: Not Available to Industry
How to cite: pC0.313 ECK120010799 was a gift from Alistair McCormick (Addgene plasmid # 162365 ; http://n2t.net/addgene:162365 ; RRID:Addgene_162365)
